>Addgene plasmid #1588 | L3720 | depositor full sequence | sequence record 198 | Author sequence
AAGCTTGCATGCCTGCAGGTCGACTCTAGACCGCGGTTTTGGCGCGCCAAATGTAAACCTGTCATTTCTG
TGTATTTCAGCACCGCGAAGAGCACCATAAACAGCTACAACAAGAGCACGAACGTCGGCTCCAACAGAAA
AAGCTGCAAAACGCTGGTACTCACCACATGCTCTGATAATTGCCATTTCCTTCGATTTCTGACTTTCAAT
TGTGATATGATAACCTCAAAATCTCCATTCAAAATGAAAACTCTTAAATTTAAGAGCTTTCAACACCCCG
CACTTTCCCACCTCATCGTTTTTCCCTTCTATCTTATCAATTTTTTGTATTTTGTGTCAGTTTGCTATAT
CCTCATCACCTTTTTTACCGTTTAATCTCTCTATAGTATTGTTCGGGTGTTTCAAGATGAAACGTTTTGT
GTGTAGCATTTTTGAAACACAGCGCGAAAAATGCAGAAACTATCATCCACAATGCATTAAGTGCACTCAT
TGTGATGACTCCTAACCCCCTCGCCCCACCAGTTGTCTCTTCACAAATTCATGGCACAATTCAAAAATGG
CTTTTTGTGTTGGATCTTGATCTCGTCTCTTTCCTTCTTCTTTCGTTTCTCTCGGACCACTCATTATTCG
AATGCCATGCATTTGTTGATGATGCGCAGCGATGGTCGCACACACTACAACAGATATGATGGTGGCTGTG
CGTGGTGCAGAGCTCATGAATAAGTGATGGGGCACCGAGATGTGACTCCTCCCATTATTCGTCTTGAGTC
GCATCTTTTGTCTTGGTCCGTTGTCAGTCGAGCCTCAAGGCAGCCGTTCCGCCAGTGATCGCCTGCTAAG
AAGTTGTAGGTGTAGAGGAAGAAACGTCGGGTCCAAATTTCAAGCAACATCCGCGAGATCGTGGATCCTA
TCGATTCGCGGCCGCTGTACACCCGGGTGCCCTATAGTGAGTCGTATTGGTACCGGTAGAAAAAATGAGT
AAAGGAGAAGAACTTTTCACTGGAGTTGTCCCAATTCTTGTTGAATTAGATGGTGATGTTAATGGGCACA
AATTTTCTGTCAGTGGAGAGGGTGAAGGTGATGCAACATACGGAAAACTTACCCTTAAATTTATTTGCAC
TACTGGAAAACTACCTGTTCCATGGGTAAGTTTAAACATATATATACTAACTAACCCTGATTATTTAAAT
TTTCAGCCAACACTTGTCACTACTCTCACTTATGGTGTTCAATGCTTCTCGAGATACCCAGATCATATGA
AACGGCATGACTTTTTCAAGAGTGCCATGCCCGAAGGTTATGTACAGGAAAGAACTATATTTTTCAAAGA
TGACGGGAACTACAAGACACGTAAGTTTAAACAGTTCGGTACTAACTAACCATACATATTTAAATTTTCA
GGTGCTGAAGTCAAGTTTGAAGGTGATACCCTTGTTAATAGAATCGAGTTAAAAGGTATTGATTTTAAAG
AAGATGGAAACATTCTTGGACACAAATTGGAATACAACTATAACTCACACAATGTATACATCGCAGCAGA
CAAACAAAAGAATGGAATCAAAGTTGTAAGTTTAAACATGATTTTACTAACTAACTAATCTGATTTAAAT
TTTCAGAACTTCAAAATTAGACACAACATTGAAGATGGAAGCGTTCAACTAGCAGACCATTATCAACAAA
ATACTCCAATTGGCGATGGCCCTGTCCTTTTACCAGACAACCATTACCTGTCCACACAATCTGCCCTTTC
GAAAGATCCCAACGAAAAGAGAGACCACATGGTCCTTCTTGAGTTTGTAACAGCTGCTGGGATTACACAT
GGCATGGACGAACTATACAAAAGCCCACAAGCTTTGGAATTCGCTAGCCGGCCATACAAGTAATCCGGGT
TCTAGAAGCGCTGCTAAGGGGGCCCTCGTCGAGTCGGTCACAATCACCTGAAACTCCAAAGGCAGCCAGT
GAGGAACGTGAAGAAGAAGAAAAAGAGTCATCTGAACAGGTTTGATTTTCTTTCTGGTCAAAAAGATGAA
ATTATTGATTTTCAGCCAGATACTCCCAAAACTAGCAGCGAGAAGTCTGCAAGTCGTTCACAGTCGCCCA
GAGAATCGCGGGAAGTGAGCCAAGAGGTATGTTTTTCAAAAATCAATAACTGATCATAATTTTTATTGTT
TGGTGAATTTAAGAAAATAATATTCGAAAATTCCTCTGAATTATCAAGATTGCAGTATTAATTTCGAGAA
AAATTGAGATATTCATAGAGCTATTGTAAATTTTCTTGATTTCAGACTGAAACTTCGGAAAATCAAGAGA
AAATCAAAGAAAAGGATGACGGGGATGATCAGCCTGGCACACCGAACAGCTATAGAAGCCGGGAAACTTC
ACCAGCTCCAAAAAGGTCCAAGGAGACCAGGTTTGTCAAAAGCTTCCTGCGATTAATTCTCATTTCAATT
TTTCAGAGAATCAGAGTCTCCTGAAAAATCCCCGGTTCGTTCAAGATCTCCCAGAAGGTCTTCAGCACGT
TCCCCGTCACGATCTCCTAGACGGCGCCGAGAAAGAAGCTCAGAAAGAAAGCAATCCGAAGAGCCAGCAC
CGCTACCAGAGAAAAAGAAGAAAGAGCCGCTGGATATTCTACGAACAAGAACCGGAGGAGCATATATTCC
ACCCGCCAAACTTCGACTTATGCAACAACAGATTAGTGATAAGCAAAGTGAACAGTATCAGAGAATGAAT
TGGGAAAGAATGAAGAAAAAGATTCACGGATTGGTTAACAGAGTCAACGCGAAGAATCTTGTTCAAATTG
TCAGAGAACTTCTTCAAGAGAATGTGATTCGTTCAAAGTGAGTGAGAAAATCGAAGGAAAAGGAAAGAAT
TAATTTAATTTTTCAGGGGACTTCTCTGCCGTGACATTATTCAAGCTCAGGCTTTCTCACCAGGATTCTC
TAACGTCTATGCAGCTTTGGCGGCAGTTATCAACTCGAAATTCCCTCATGTCGGTGAACTTCTTCTCCGT
CGTCTGATTGTACAGTTCAAAAGAAGTTTCCGTAGAAATGACAGAGGCGTCACGGTGAACGTGATCAAAT
TCATCGCACATTTGATTAATCAACAAGTTGCTCACGAAGTTCTTGCGCTGGAAATCATGATTCTGATGCT
TGAAGAACCAACTGATGATTCAGTTGAAGTCGCCATTGCGTTCCTGAAAGAGTGTGGAGCAAAGCTTCTG
GAGATTGCTCCAGCAGCTCTTAACAGTGTCTACGACCGTCTTCGTGCAATTCTCATGGAAACTGAAAGAT
CGGAAAATGCACTGGATCGACGTATTCAGTATATGATTGAGACTGCAATGCAGATTCGAAAGGACAAATT
TGCGGTAAGGTAGAATATATAAATAGTTTATTAGAAAAAAATAAATTAGAATAATTTAAATTCCTACTAG
CCAATCAGGCGACCTTTTTGCGCATAGTTCTATTATTGAAAAATTTGGAGAATTTCTCATATTCTCGCTC
GGAAATCTGGAATTCGACGAGATCTTCTGGCTTCTGTGCAGCTGCATCGCTTTGTGCTCCCTTTCTCGCT
TGTCTTCTGTGTACACCAAGAACCTTGTTGAGTTCATCAACTGAATCTGTGACTGGCTTGTTGCTCACTG
GATGCACTAGACGACTGATTCTCGAGAAATCAGATTGAGTTGCGATTAGGGTGACCTAGAAATTGGGAAT
AATACGAACTTTTGAAAATATTCAGGAGGATTAAAAAAATTATTCTCGACAATCCTACAAATTTACTTAT
TGCACCATGTTGCTCCAACATTTTTCATTAAAAGTTAATGAAAAAATGTAGAAAATCGGAAATTGGCAAT
TTTCAGACCATTTTTAAGCATTTTCAAAAAAAAATTGCAGCTGAAATAAATGTCATTTTCAGATAAATCG
AGCGATTTTCTGTTGTCTGACACTAGTTTTTAGTTTTAAAAAATGTTGGAAGAACATGGTGCAATAGGTA
ATTTCATAGAATTTCCATGTGTTTTTTTTCAATTAACCAATTATCCAAATCTTCCAAACTCACATTTTGC
GGAGCTGGGCTATCAAGAATCTGCTGCAGTTTTATAAGACGAGCATCTCTGATATCACTGAAAATTAATT
TTTAATCAAAACTTGAATATCAACTAAACCCACTTATTAACTTTCTCGATCTTCTGTCGTTCGGTACGAT
GACGGTGAAGAAGCCAATTGTAGTAGTTGATTTGGTTCAAGTCCTTTCGGTGTTGTACGTCAGTGTCCTG
CAATGCTATTTAGTTATAACTTAGGCCTAAGATTCAATTTAATGAAGTGATTAAATTTGTTCTCTGAACC
TCTTAAGATGATCTTTTGGATTAGAAACATATAAGACAGGTTTACCTATCTATTAAAAAACAGATCAAAA
TAGATACGACCAAATCGGATAATCCATGCCTACCTGGCATCTAGGAACGTGTTCTTAGAAGATTTCTTAC
GTAATCGTATGAAGAAATAACAATTTGATCGTTGGCCAGCAAAAATAGGGTTTTAAGTGGGATAGTGTTT
TTATTAGCTAACCGGAAAATTTTATAGTTTTTTTTTGCAAGAAACCACTGAAAACCCCCTAATTGTATAC
ATTTTTTGGAGCAGCTTCTGGTCTTTTTGAGCAATAAAATTCGATAAAACAGAATTTAAGTGTAAATTGT
TCACATTTAGTTTCTATTTTATCAAATTTTGTTGCTCAAAAACATTCGAAGCTGCTCTAAAAAAATGCAT
TAAAAAAGGGGTTTTCAGTGGTTTTTCACATTAAAAAAGCTAATTTTAACTAAAAATCCATCATATTTCC
AACTTTGTCACAACAATAAAATGCTGGTCAAAATGTGTTCGAAAAAATGTTTTTTTTTTTAATTTTTATA
ATTTAAAAATAGTTTTCTTTCGCTGGGACACATACATTTTTGGGCGTAAATTTTCAGTTCAAATTTCCAT
TTTTACAACCATAATCATAAAGCTACGTCTGATCTCTCTCGCACTTACCTGCGCCTGATTCGAAAGAACA
ACCGTAGCCAAAAGAACAAGAAGAACAAGCACGTAGTTGTGGTAGTGGACGTTCATCACGCAATACTGAC
CAATGGTCGTGGGGTCTCACTTTCCGTACTATTGAGAGAGGGGAGACTGAAGATGGCAATTGAGGACAGT
GTCTTCGACGCACGCATGCATCCATAAGCATAATCCAGGAGGGATGGAGAGAAAAATCTTGTTTCTAAGC
CCCTCCCTTTGTAATACATACACATATCTAATACCGAAGAATGGCTAATTGAATGGACGTCAGCTGTTGC
TGTAGTTGCCAAGGCATCATCGATGAAATAACTGAAAGAAAGAATTAAATAATTATTGCAGGCGTATCCG
GCGGTCATTGAAGACTTGGACTTGATTGAGGAGGAGGATCAGATCATCCATACACTTAATTTGGAGGATG
CGGTTGATCCGGAAAATGGGCTTAGTAAGTGACTGACCACACGCGGGGGGCATTAATTTAATAAATTGAA
TTCCATTTCAGATGTGTTCAAACTAGATCCAGAATTCGAAAAGAACGAGGAGGTTTATGAGGAGATCCGT
AAGGAAATCATTGGAAACGCCGATATTTCGGATGAGGATGGTGGCGACGAGTTGGATGATGAAGAAGAGG
GTAGTGATGTGGAAGAGGCTCCGAAGAAGACTACAGAGATTATTGATAATACTGATCAGAATTGACTGCT
TTCAGAAGGTATTCATTTTGAGTTTTGGGCCGGCAAATCTGTAAGTTGCCGGTTGCCGAAAATTTGCTGA
ATTTGCCGGAAAAAAAAATTCCGGAATTTATTTAAAAACTTTTTGTAAAAATTAAATTAAATTTGCAACT
TTTCAGAGAAGTCTACCTGACAATGCAATCATCTTTGGACTACCAAGAAGCTGCTCACAAATTGCTGAAA
ATGAAGATTCCAGACAGCATGCAGGTCAGCGATGTTGCAAAGAAAAATTTTCGACCAAAAAAACCAACCA
ATCATAAAATTTAAAAAAAAACTCCGTTTTTTTCTTTTTTTTTATACGAGAAAAACCAAAAAAATGTATT
TTTGCCAAATTCTAAAATACTATCCCCGAAATTTTCAATATTTTCTCTTTCAGAACGAACTCTGCGCGAT
GCTTGTCGATTGTTGTGCTCAACAGCGTACCTACGAGCGATTCTACGGAATGCTCATCGAACGTTTCTGC
CGACTTCGCCTCGAATACCAGCAATACTTTGAAAAGCTCTGCCAGGACACGTATTCCACGATTCACCGAA
TTGACATCACAAAACTGCGGAATTTGGCTCGCCTTATTGCTCATTTGCTCTCGACGGATGCTATTGACTG
GAAGATTTTGGCCGATATGAAAATGACCGAAGAGGACACAACTTCTTCTGGCAGAATCTATATTAAATAT
ATATTTAATGAACTTGTGGAGGCGATGGGAATGGTTAAACTTCATTCGAGAGTTACTGATCCGTGAGTTT
CCTAGAGAGAGTTGTTTTCGTATTCAATTTTCCCTATTTTCAGAACTTTGGCTCATTGCTTTGTTGGATT
ATTCCCACGAACTAATCCGAACAGCGCACGATTTTCGATCAACTTCTTCACAATGATTGGATTGGGTGGT
TTGACGTTGGAACTTCGTGAATGGCTGGCAAAGGGTCTCAAGAAGAAGAAGGGAATGCTGGATCAGTTGA
AGGCCGAATCAAGCTCAGATTCATCGTCGTCTTCGGATTCGTCAGACTCGTCTGATTCTTCGGATTCTGA
CGATTCATCCGACTCGTCTTCAGATTCCTCATCTTCTTCAGAATCAGAGCCAGAACCACCGAAGAAAAAG
AAGAAGAAGAACAGTGAAGAGAGTTCCAAAAAGAAGGAAAAAGAGAATATTGGTCGACGGGATCGTGGAG
ACAAGAGAGCTGAACGTCATCGTGATCAAAGTGTGGAGAACAAGGACAAGGATCGTCGACGTCGCCAGGA
TTCTGACGAAAATCGTCGGCCAGAACGAGGAGATGACCGCAAGGATCGGAGTAAAGATCGTCGTCGTCAA
GACTCGGATGATGAGGATCGGAAAGGTCGTGAACGTCGGGAAGATTCAGGGGAAAGACGTCGCGGAGATC
GGGATCGACGTGATCGAAACAAGGATCAGGAGGATCACCGTGAAGATCGCCGTGACCGAAGCAAGGATCG
TGAGGATCGACGTGATCGCCGTCGTCATGACTCTGATGATGATCGTAAAACTCGTCGGGATAGAAGTGAA
GAGCGAGGAGGACGTCGTCGTGAAGTGGAATCGGATGATCGACGCCGACGTCGTTGAATTTTCAAATTTT
AAATACTGAATATTTGTTTTTTTTCCTATTATTTATTTATTCTCTTTGTGTTTTTTTTCTTGCTTTCTAA
AAAATTAATTCAATCCAAATCTAAACATTTTTTTTTCTCTTTCCGTCTCCCAATTCGTATTCCGCTCCTC
TCATCTGAACACAATGTGCAAGTTTATTTATCTTCTCGCTTTCATTTCATTAGGACGTGGGGGGAATTGG
TGGAAGGGGGAAACACACAAAAGGATGATGGAAATGAAATAAGGACACACAATATGCAACAACATTCAAT
TCAGAAATATGGAGGAAGGTTTAAAAGAAAACATAAAAATATATAGAGGAGGAAGGAAAACTAGTAAAAA
ATAAGCAAAGAAATTAGGCGAACGATGAGAATTGTCCTCGCTTGGCAAATGCGAATCCGTATGGAGAGGC
ACGTTTGGCGAAGGCAAATGTTCGGTATGGAGATCTGTAAAAATTTTTAAGTTGAAATTTGGTGTTGCTC
TTTTACAAAATTTTCCGATTTTCGCTTGAAATTACGGTGCCAGGTCTCGACACGTCTTCCAATTTTTCAA
ATTCAAAAGAGCCTTTAATGGGCTGTAGTTGCTAATTTCTCGTTTTTGAAAATTTTTCTTCCGTTTAATC
GAAATTTGATGTATTTTATTTATGATTTTCAATAAATTTCAAAGAAACTGGTGAAAACTCGGAAAATTGT
GAACTACAGTAATCCAATCCTTAAAGGCGCACACCTTTTAAATGTCCGCCCCAATACGATATTTTTTTAA
GATTCGCTAGAGCGGCCCAAAAGGCCTTTTTTTTTTGGCGCCGACGTCAGGTGGCACTTTTCGGGGAAAT
GTGCGCGGAACCCCTATTTGTTTATTTTTCTAAATACATTCAAATATGTATCCGCTCATGAGACAATAAC
CCTGATAAATGCTTCAATAATATTGAAAAAGGAAGAGTATGAGTATTCAACATTTCCGTGTCGCCCTTAT
TCCCTTTTTTGCGGCATTTTGCCTTCCTGTTTTTGCTCACCCAGAAACGCTGGTGAAAGTAAAAGATGCT
GAAGATCAGTTGGGTGCACGAGTGGGTTACATCGAACTGGATCTCAACAGCGGTAAGATCCTTGAGAGTT
TTCGCCCCGAAGAACGTTTTCCAATGATGAGCACTTTTAAAGTTCTGCTATGTGGCGCGGTATTATCCCG
TATTGACGCCGGGCAAGAGCAACTCGGTCGCCGCATACACTATTCTCAGAATGACTTGGTTGAGTACTCA
CCAGTCACAGAAAAGCATCTTACGGATGGCATGACAGTAAGAGAATTATGCAGTGCTGCCATAACCATGA
GTGATAACACTGCGGCCAACTTACTTCTGACAACGATCGGAGGACCGAAGGAGCTAACCGCTTTTTTGCA
CAACATGGGGGATCATGTAACTCGCCTTGATCGTTGGGAACCGGAGCTGAATGAAGCCATACCAAACGAC
GAGCGTGACACCACGATGCCTGTAGCAATGGCAACAACGTTGCGCAAACTATTAACTGGCGAACTACTTA
CTCTAGCTTCCCGGCAACAATTAATAGACTGGATGGAGGCGGATAAAGTTGCAGGACCACTTCTGCGCTC
GGCCCTTCCGGCTGGCTGGTTTATTGCTGATAAATCTGGAGCCGGTGAGCGTGGGTCTCGCGGTATCATT
GCAGCACTGGGGCCAGATGGTAAGCCCTCCCGTATCGTAGTTATCTACACGACGGGGAGTCAGGCAACTA
TGGATGAACGAAATAGACAGATCGCTGAGATAGGTGCCTCACTGATTAAGCATTGGTAACTGTCAGACCA
AGTTTACTCATATATACTTTAGATTGATTTAAAACTTCATTTTTAATTTAAAAGGATCTAGGTGAAGATC
CTTTTTGATAATCTCATGACCAAAATCCCTTAACGTGAGTTTTCGTTCCACTGAGCGTCAGACCCCGTAG
AAAAGATCAAAGGATCTTCTTGAGATCCTTTTTTTCTGCGCGTAATCTGCTGCTTGCAAACAAAAAAACC
ACCGCTACCAGCGGTGGTTTGTTTGCCGGATCAAGAGCTACCAACTCTTTTTCCGAAGGTAACTGGCTTC
AGCAGAGCGCAGATACCAAATACTGTCCTTCTAGTGTAGCCGTAGTTAGGCCACCACTTCAAGAACTCTG
TAGCACCGCCTACATACCTCGCTCTGCTAATCCTGTTACCAGTGGCTGCTGCCAGTGGCGATAAGTCGTG
TCTTACCGGGTTGGACTCAAGACGATAGTTACCGGATAAGGCGCAGCGGTCGGGCTGAACGGGGGGTTCG
TGCACACAGCCCAGCTTGGAGCGAACGACCTACACCGAACTGAGATACCTACAGCGTGAGCATTGAGAAA
GCGCCACGCTTCCCGAAGGGAGAAAGGCGGACAGGTATCCGGTAAGCGGCAGGGTCGGAACAGGAGAGCG
CACGAGGGAGCTTCCAGGGGGAAACGCCTGGTATCTTTATAGTCCTGTCGGGTTTCGCCACCTCTGACTT
GAGCGTCGATTTTTGTGATGCTCGTCAGGGGGGCGGAGCCTATGGAAAAACGCCAGCAACGCGGCCTTTT
TACGGTTCCTGGCCTTTTGCTGGCCTTTTGCTCACATGTTCTTTCCTGCGTTATCCCCTGATTCTGTGGA
TAACCGTATTACCGCCTTTGAGTGAGCTGATACCGCTCGCCGCAGCCGAACGACCGAGCGCAGCGAGTCA
GTGAGCGAGGAAGCGGAAGAGCGCCCAATACGCAAACCGCCTCTCCCCGCGCGTTGGCCGATTCATTAAT
GCAGCTGGCACGACAGGTTTCCCGACTGGAAAGCGGGCAGTGAGCGCAACGCAATTAATGTGAGTTAGCT
CACTCATTAGGCACCCCAGGCTTTACACTTTATGCTTCCGGCTCGTATGTTGTGTGGAATTGTGAGCGGA
TAACAATTTCACACAGGAAACAGCTATGACCATGATTACGCCAAGCTGTAAGTTTAAACATGATCTTACT
AACTAACTATTCTCATTTAAATTTTCAGAGCTTAAAAATGGCTGAAATCACTCACAACGATGGATACGCT
AACAACTTGGAAATGAAAT
Features (pLannotate 1.2.2; 13 found; start..end, strand, type, name):
      1..30      -  misc_feature   MCS (fragment): pUC18/19 multiple cloning site
    941..958     -  promoter       T7 promoter (fragment): promoter for bacteriophage T7 RNA polymerase
    975..1844    +  CDS            vsfGFP-9 (fragment): vsfGFP-9 is a basic (constitutively fluorescent) green fluorescent protein published in 2015, derived from Aequorea victoria. It has low acid sensitivity.
   2455..2838    +  CDS            let-858 (fragment): CWC22_CAEEL - Experimental evidence at transcript level: Swiss-Prot protein existence level 2. Required for pre-mRNA splicing and for exon-junction complex (EJC) assembly. Hinders EIF4A3 from non-specifically binding RNA and escorts it to the splicing machinery to promote EJC assembly on mature mRNAs. Through its role in EJC assembly, required for nonsense-mediated mRNA decay (By similarity). Required for early embryogenesis and tissue differentiation. From Caenorhabditis elegans.
   2885..3361    +  CDS            CWC22 (fragment): CWC22_HUMAN - Also known as KIAA1604, NCM. Experimental evidence at protein level: Swiss-Prot protein existence level 1. Required for pre-mRNA splicing as component of the spliceosome (PubMed:12226669, PubMed:11991638, PubMed:22961380, PubMed:28502770, PubMed:28076346, PubMed:29360106, PubMed:29301961). Promotes exon-junction complex (EJC) assembly (PubMed:22959432, PubMed:22961380). Hinders EIF4A3 from non-specifically binding RNA and escorts it to the splicing machinery to promote EJC assembly on mature mRNAs. Through its role in EJC assembly, required for nonsense-mediated mRNA decay. From
   5382..7334    +  CDS            let-858 (fragment): CWC22_CAEEL - Experimental evidence at transcript level: Swiss-Prot protein existence level 2. Required for pre-mRNA splicing and for exon-junction complex (EJC) assembly. Hinders EIF4A3 from non-specifically binding RNA and escorts it to the splicing machinery to promote EJC assembly on mature mRNAs. Through its role in EJC assembly, required for nonsense-mediated mRNA decay (By similarity). Required for early embryogenesis and tissue differentiation. From Caenorhabditis elegans.
   8194..8298    +  promoter       AmpR promoter: bla
   8299..9159    +  CDS            AmpR: β-lactamase; bla; confers resistance to ampicillin, carbenicillin, and related antibiotics
   9330..9918    +  rep_origin     ori: high-copy-number ColE1/pMB1/pBR322/pUC origin of replication
  10101..10193   +  CDS            lacI (fragment): lac repressor; lacI; The lac repressor binds to the lac operator to inhibit transcription in E. coli. This inhibition can be relieved by adding lactose or isopropyl-β-D-thiogalactopyranoside (IPTG).
  10206..10227   +  protein_bind   CAP binding site: CAP binding activates transcription in the presence of cAMP. E. coli catabolite activator protein
  10242..10272   +  promoter       lac promoter: promoter for the E. coli lac operon
  10280..10296   +  protein_bind   lac operator: The lac repressor binds to the lac operator to inhibit transcription in E. coli. This inhibition can be relieved by adding lactose or isopropyl-β-D-thiogalactopyranoside (IPTG). lac repressor encoded by lacI
