[The description below was written by a language model from this plasmid's Addgene catalogue record and pLannotate feature annotations shown in this document.]
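Description:
L3720 (Fire Lab miniprep designation pPD117.58) is a 10,449 bp Caenorhabditis elegans expression vector from the 1997 Fire Lab vector kit, catalogued as an empty backbone with no separate insert. The backbone name is not recorded, but the annotated features point to a pUC-type plasmid. It has a high-copy ColE1/pMB1-family origin, a β-lactamase gene under its own promoter for ampicillin selection in E. coli, and remnants of the lac region (lac promoter, operator, CAP site, a lacI fragment and part of the pUC18/19 polylinker).

The worm-specific modules are listed in the record's tag field. They begin with mec-7-derived segments (mec7-836 and mec7Tsa), which by their names and position are presumably upstream promoter sequence from the mec-7 gene, although the record does not explain them. A short T7 promoter fragment follows, annotated on the reverse strand. Next is a GFP coding region built from N-terminal and C-terminal segments interrupted by three synthetic introns (IVSR, IVSS, IVST) and carrying the F64L, S65T and M153A substitutions. The annotation software labels this open reading frame as a fragment of an Aequorea-derived GFP variant. Downstream lie let-858 sequences (let858smgUTR, let858C, let858 3'), which match the several let-858/CWC22 fragments detected across a large part of the plasmid, followed by a "decoy" element. The "smgUTR" label hints at a 3' region relevant to smg-dependent mRNA surveillance, but the record does not state this, and it refers users to the kit documentation. The construct appears to be a GFP reporter backbone for transgenic worms into which sequences can be inserted by restriction cloning.
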