Addgene plasmid #1588: L3720
Purpose: (Empty Backbone)
Depositing lab: Andrew Fire. Depositing organization: Carnegie Institution for Science.
Backbone
  Vector backbone: Unknown
  Backbone size (bp): 10449
  Vector type: Worm Expression
Growth in bacteria
  Bacterial resistance: Ampicillin, 100 μg/mL
  Growth temperature: 37°C
  Growth strain: DH5alpha
  Copy number: Unknown
Gene/Insert
  Gene/Insert name: None
  Tag / fusion protein: mec7-836, mec7Tsa, T7p, gfpN, IVSR, gfpF64L, gfpS65T, IVSS, gfpM153A, IVST, gfpC, let858smgUTR, let858C, let8583', decoy
  Cloning method: Restriction Enzyme
Terms and licenses: Academic/Nonprofit Terms; Industry Terms: Not Available to Industry
Depositor comments: See Fire Lab Vector Kit Documentation 1997. Fire Lab Miniprep Number pPD117.58, Ligation number L3720.
How to cite: L3720 was a gift from Andrew Fire (Addgene plasmid # 1588 ; http://n2t.net/addgene:1588 ; RRID:Addgene_1588)
