>Addgene plasmid #1588 | L3720 | addgene partial sequence | sequence record 16725 | 1588_m13reverse
GNGTTACTGATCTTACTAACTAACTATTCTCATTTAAATTTTCAGAGCTTAAAAATGGCTGAAATCACTC
ACAACGATGGATACGCTAACAACTTGGAAATGAAATAAGCTTGCATGCCTGCAGGTCGACTCTAGACCGC
GGTTTTGGCGCGCCAAATGTAAACCTGTCATTTCTGTGTATTTCAGCACCGCGAAGAGCACCATAAACAG
CTACAACAAGAGCACGAACGTCGGCTCCAACAGAAAAAGCTGCAAAACGCTGGTACTCACCACATGCTCT
GATAATTGCCATTTCCTTCGATTTCTGACTTTCAATTGTGATATGATAACCTCAAAATCTCCATTCAAAA
TGAAAACTCTTAAATTTAAGAGCTTTCAACACCCCGCACTTTCCCACCTCATCGTTTTTCCCTTCTATCT
TATCAATTTTTTGTATTTTGTGTCAGTTTGCTATATCCTCATCACCTTTTTTACCGTTTAATCTCTCTAT
AGTATTGTTCGGGTGTTTCAAGATGAAACGTTTTGTGTGTAGCATTTTTGAAACACAGCGCGAAAAATGC
AGAAACTATCATCCACAATGCATTAAGTGCACTCATTGTGATGACTCCTAACCCCCTCGCCCCACCAGTT
GTCTCTTCACAAATTCATGGCACAATTCAAAAATGGCTTTTTGTGTTGGATCTTGATCTCGTCTCTTTCC
TTCTTCTTTCGTTTCTCTCGGACCACTCATTATTCGAATGCCATGCATTTGTTGATGATGCGCAGCGATG
GTCGCACACACTACAACAGATATGATGGTGGCTGTGCGTGGTGCAGAGCTCATGAATAAGTGATGGGGCA
CCGAGATGTGACTCCTCCCATTATTCGTCTTGAGTCGCATCTTTTTGTCTTGGTCCGTTGTCAGTCGAGC
CTCAGGGCAGCCGTTCCGCCAGTGATCGCCTGCTAAAAAGTTGTANGGGGTAGAGGAAGAAACGTCNGGG
TCCAAATTTCAAGCAACATCCGCGAGATCGTGGATCCTATCGAATTCGCGGGCCGCTGNACNCCCNGGGT
GCCCTANAGGGGAGTCGNATGGGACCGGGANAAAAAANGAGTAAGGGAAAANAACTTTTCCNGGGNGTGG
NCCCATTCTTGGTGAATTAAAGGGGAGGTAANGGNCCNAANTTTCGTCNGGGAAGGGGGGAAGGGAGCCN
ACTACGNAAACTNNCCNTAAATTNTTGNCCACGGGAAANNCCGNTNCCGGGGGAAGTTAANNAATNNAAC
AACCACCCGNAATTNAATTNCCNCCCCCCGGNCCCCCCCCCCNGGGGGCANGN
